>Addgene plasmid #226009 | pLV-EF1a-mTagBFP2-2A-Puro_hU6-DJ-DR36-BsmBI | addgene full sequence | sequence record 449596 | Addgene NGS Result
TTGAGATCCTTTTTTTCTGCGCGTAATCTGCTGCTTGCAAACAAAAAAACCACCGCTACCAGCGGTGGTT
TGTTTGCCGGATCAAGAGCTACCAACTCTTTTTCCGAAGGTAACTGGCTTCAGCAGAGCGCAGATACCAA
ATACTGTTCTTCTAGTGTAGCCGTAGTTAGGCCACCACTTCAAGAACTCTGTAGCACCGCCTACATACCT
CGCTCTGCTAATCCTGTTACCAGTGGCTGCTGCCAGTGGCGATAAGTCGTGTCTTACCGGGTTGGACTCA
AGACGATAGTTACCGGATAAGGCGCAGCGGTCGGGCTGAACGGGGGGTTCGTGCACACAGCCCAGCTTGG
AGCGAACGACCTACACCGAACTGAGATACCTACAGCGTGAGCTATGAGAAAGCGCCACGCTTCCCGAAGG
GAGAAAGGCGGACAGGTATCCGGTAAGCGGCAGGGTCGGAACAGGAGAGCGCACGAGGGAGCTTCCAGGG
GGAAACGCCTGGTATCTTTATAGTCCTGTCGGGTTTCGCCACCTCTGACTTGAGCGTCGATTTTTGTGAT
GCTCGTCAGGGGGGCGGAGCCTATGGAAAAACGCCAGCAACGCGGCCTTTTTACGGTTCCTGGCCTTTTG
CTGGCCTTTTGCTCACATGTTCTTTCCTGCGTTATCCCCTGATTCTGTGGATAACCGTATTACCGCCTTT
GAGTGAGCTGATACCGCTCGCCGCAGCCGAACGACCGAGCGCAGCGAGTCAGTGAGCGAGGAAGCGGAAG
AGCGCCCAATACGCAAACCGCCTCTCCCCGCGCGTTGGCCGATTCATTAATGCAGCTGGCACGACAGGTT
TCCCGACTGGAAAGCGGGCAGTGAGCGCAACGCAATTAATGTGAGTTAGCTCACTCATTAGGCACCCCAG
GCTTTACACTTTATGCTTCCGGCTCGTATGTTGTGTGGAATTGTGAGCGGATAACAATTTCACACAGGAA
ACAGCTATGACCATGATTACGCCAAGCTCTAGCTAGAGGTCGACGGTATACAGACATGATAAGATACATT
GATGAGTTTGGACAAACCACAACTAGAATGCAGTGAAAAAAATGCTTTATTTGTGAAATTTGTGATGCTA
TTGCTTTATTTGTAACCATTATAAGCTGCAATAAACAAGTTGGGGTGGGCGAAGAACTCCAGCATGAGAT
CCCCGCGCTGGAGGATCATCCAGCCGGCGTCCCGGAAAACGATTCCGAAGCCCAACCTTTCATAGAAGGC
GGCGGTGGAATCGAAATCTCGTAGCACGTGTCAGTCCTGCTCCTCGGCCACGAAGTGCACGCAGTTGCCG
GCCGGGTCGCGCAGGGCGAACTCCCGCCCCCACGGCTGCTCGCCGATCTCGGTCATGGCCGGCCCGGAGG
CGTCCCGGAAGTTCGTGGACACGACCTCCGACCACTCGGCGTACAGCTCGTCCAGGCCGCGCACCCACAC
CCAGGCCAGGGTGTTGTCCGGCACCACCTGGTCCTGGACCGCGCTGATGAACAGGGTCACGTCGTCCCGG
ACCACACCGGCGAAGTCGTCCTCCACGAAGTCCCGGGAGAACCCGAGCCGGTCGGTCCAGAACTCGACCG
CTCCGGCGACGTCGCGCGCGGTGAGCACCGGAACGGCACTGGTCAACTTGGCCATGGTTTAGTTCCTCAC
CTTGTCGTATTATACTATGCCGATATACTATGCCGATGATTAATTGTCAACACGTGCTGATCAGATCCGA
AAATGGATATACAAGCTCCCGGGAGCTTTTTGCAAAAGCCTAGGCCTCCAAAAAAGCCTCCTCACTACTT
CTGGAATAGCTCAGAGGCAGAGGCGGCCTCGGCCTCTGCATAAATAAAAAAAATTAGTCAGCCATGGGGC
GGAGAATGGGCGGAACTGGGCGGAGTTAGGGGCGGGATGGGCGGAGTTAGGGGCGGGACTATGGTTGCTG
ACTAATTGAGATGCATGCTTTGCATACTTCTGCCTGCTGGGGAGCCTGGGGACTTTCCACACCTGGTTGC
TGACTAATTGAGATGCATGCTTTGCATACTTCTGCCTGCTGGGGAGCCTGGGGACTTTCCACACCCTAAC
TGACACACATTCCACAGAATTAATTCGCGTTAAATTTTTGTTAAATCAGCTCATTTTTTAACCAATAGGC
CGAAATCGGCAAAATCCCTTATAAATCAAAAGAATAGACCGAGATAGGGT
[37 nt withheld, positions 2221-2257]
AAAGAACGTGGACTCCAACGTCAAAGG
[49 nt withheld, positions 2285-2333]
T
[91 nt withheld, positions 2335-2425]
G
[124 nt withheld, positions 2427-2550]
GGGGATACCCCCTAGAGCCCCAGCTGGTTCTTTCCGCCTCAGAAGCCATAGAGCCCACCGCATCCCCAGC
ATGCCTGCTATTGTCTTCCCAATCCTCCCCCTTGCTGTCCTGCCCCACCCCACCCCCCAGAATAGAATGA
CACCTACTCAGACAATGCGATGCAATTTCCTCATTTTATTAGGAAAGGACAGTGGGAGTGGCACCTTCCA
GGGTCAAGGAAGGCACGGGGGAGGGGCAAACAACAGATGGCTGGCAACTAGAAGGCACAGTCGAGGCTGA
TCAGCGGGTTTAAACGGGCCCTGCTAGAGATTTTCCACACTGACTAAAAGGGTCTGAGGGATCTCTAGTT
ACCAGAGTCACACAACAGACGGGCACACACTACTTGAAGCACTCAAGGCAAGCTTTATTGAGGCTTAAGC
AGTGGGTTCCCTAGTTAGCCAGAGAGCTCCCAGGCTCAGATCTGGTCTAACCAGAGAGACCCAGTACAAG
CAAAAAGCAGATCTTGTCTTCGTTGGGAGTGAATTAGCCCTTCCAGTCCCCCCTTTTCTTTTAAAAAGTG
GCTAAGATCTACAGCTGCCTTGTAAGTCATTGGTCTTAAAGTCGACGCGGGGAGGCGGCCCAAAGGGAGA
TCCGACTCGTCTGAGGGCGAAGGCGAAGACGCGGAAGAGGCCGCAGAGCCGGCAGCAGGCCGCGGGAAGG
AAGGTCCGCTGGATTGAGGGCCGAAGGGACGTAGCAGAAGGACGTCCCGCGCAGAATCCAGGTGGCAACA
CAGGCGAGCAGCCAAGGAAAGGACGATGATTTCCCCGACAACACCACGGAATTGTCAGTGCCCAACAGCC
GAGCCCCTGTCCAGCAGCGGGCAAGGCAGGCGGCGATGAGTTCCGCCGTGGCAATAGGGAGGGGGAAAGC
GAAAGTCCCGGAAAGGAGCTGACAGGTGGTGGCAATGCCCCAACCAGTGGGGGTTGCGTCAGCAAACACA
GTGCACACCACGCCACGTTGCCTGACAACGGGCCACAACTCCTCATAAAGAGACAGCAACCAGGATTTAT
ACAAGGAGGAGAAAATGAAAGCCATACGGGAAGCAATAGCATGATACAAAGGCATTAAAGCAGCGTATCC
ACATAGCGTAAAAGGAGCAACATAGTTAAGAATACCAGTCAATCTTTCACAAATTTTGTAATCCAGAGGT
TGATTGTCGACTTAACGCGTTCAGGCACCGGGCTTGCGGGTCATGCACCAGGTGCGCGGTCCTTCGGGCA
CCTCGACGTCGGCGGTGACGGTGAAGCCGAGCCGCTCGTAGAAGGGGAGGTTGCGGGGCGCGGAGGTCTC
CAGGAAGGCGGGCACCCCGGCGCGCTCGGCCGCCTCCACTCCGGGGAGCACGACGGCGCTGCCCAGACCC
TTGCCCTGGTGGTCGGGCGAGACTCCGACGGTGGCCAGGAACCACGCGGGCTCCTTGGGCCGGTGCGGCG
CCAGGAGGCCTTCCATCTGTTGCTGCGCGGCCAGCCGGGAACCGCTCAACTCGGCCATGCGCGGGCCGAT
CTCGGCGAACACCGCCCCCGCTTCGACGCTCTCCGGCGTGGTCCAGACCGCCACCGCGGCGCCGTCGTCC
GCGACCCACACCTTGCCGATGTCGAGCCCGACGCGCGTGAGGAAGAGTTCTTGCAGCTCGGTGACCCGCT
CGATGTGGCGGTCCGGATCGACGGTGTGGCGCGTGGCGGGGTAGTCGGCGAACGCGGCGGCGAGGGTGCG
TACGGCCCTGGGGACGTCGTCGCGGGTGGCGAGGCGCACCGTGGGCTTGTACTCGGTCGGTCCAGGATTC
TCTTCGACATCTCCGGCTTGTTTCAGCAGAGAGAAGTTTGTTGCGCCGGATCCATTAAGCTTGTGCCCCA
GTTTGCTAGGGAGGTCGCAGTATCTGGCCACTGCCACCTCGTGCTGCTCGACGTAGGTCTCGTTGTTGGC
CTCCTTGATTCTTTCCAGTCTGTAGTCCACATAGTAGACGCCAGGCATCTTGAGGTTCTTAGCGGGTTTC
TTGGATCTATATGTGGTCTTGGCGTTTGCGATCAGATGGCTCCCGCCCACGAGCTTCAGGGCCATGTCGT
TTCTGCCTTCCAGGCCGCCGTCAGCGGGGTACAGCGTTTCGGTGAAGGCCTCCCAGCCGAGTGTTTTCTT
CTGCATCACAGGGCCGTTGGATGTGAAGTTCACCCCTCTGATCTTGACGTTGTAGATGAGGCAGCCGTCC
TGGAGGCTGGTGTCCTGGGTAGCGGTCAGCACGCCCCCGTCTTCGTATGTGGTGACTCTCTCCCATGTGA
AGCCCTCAGGGAAGGACTGCTTGAAGAAGTCGGGGATGCCCTGGGTGTGGTTGATGAAGGTCTTGCTGCC
GTAGAGGAAGCTAGTAGCCAGGATGTCGAAGGCGAAGGGGAGAGGGCCGCCCTCGACCACCTTGATTCTC
ATGGTCTGGGTGCCCTCGTAGGGCTTGCCTTCGCCCTCGGATGTGCACTTGAAGTGATGGTTGTCCACGG
TGCCCTCCATGTACAGCTTCATGTGCATGTTCTCCTTAATCAGCTCTTCGCCCCTAGACACCATGGTGGC
CGTACGTCACGACACCTGAAATGGAAGAAAAAAACTTTGAACCACTGTCTGAGGCTTGAGAATGAACCAA
GATCCAAACTCAAAAAGGGCAAATTCCAAGGAGAATTACATCAAGTGCCAAGCTGGCCTAACTTCAGTCT
CCACCCACTCAGTGTGGGGAAACTCCATCGCATAAAACCCCTCCCCCCAACCTAAAGACGACGTACTCCA
AAAGCTCGAGAACTAATCGAGGTGCCTGGACGGCGCCCGGTACTCCGTGGAGTCACATGAAGCGACGGCT
GAGGACGGAAAGGCCCTTTTCCTTTGTGTGGGTGACTCACCCGCCCGCTCTCCCGAGCGCCGCGTCCTCC
ATTTTGAGCTCCCTGCAGCAGGGCCGGGAAGCGGCCATCTTTCCGCTCACGCAACTGGTGCCGACCGGGC
CAGCCTTGCCGCCCAGGGCGGGGCGATACACGGCGGCGCGAGGCCAGGCACCAGAGCAGGCCGGCCAGCT
TGAGACTACCCCCGTCCGATTCTCGGTGGCCGCGCTCGCAGGCCCCGCCTCGCCGAACATGTGCGCTGGG
ACGCACGGGCCCCGTCGCCGCCCGCGGCCCCAAAAACCGAAATACCAGTGTGCAGATCTTGGCCCGCATT
TACAAGACTATCTTGCCAGAAAAAAAGCGTCGCAGCAGGTCATCAAAAATTTTAAATGGCTAGAGACTTA
TCGAAAGCAGCGAGACAGGCGCGAAGGTGCCACCAGATTCGCACGCGGCGGCCCCAGCGCCCAGGCCAGG
CCTCAACTCAAGCACGAGGCGAAGGGGCTCCTTAAGCGCAAGGCCTCGAACTCTCCCACCCACTTCCAAC
CCGAAGCTCGGGATCAAGAATCACGTACTGCAGCCAGGTGGAAGTAATTCAAGGCACGCAAGGGCCATAA
CCCGTAAAGAGGCCAGGCCCGCGGGAACCACACACGGCACTTACCTGTGTTCTGGCGGCAAACCCGTTGC
GAAAAAGAACGTTCACGGCGACTACTGCACTTATATACGGTTCTCCCCCACCCTCGGGAAAAAGGCGGAG
CCAGTACACGACATCACTTTCCCAGTTTACCCCGCGCCACCTTCTCTAGGCACCGGTTCAATTGCCGACC
CCTCCCCCCAACTTCTCGGGGACTGTGGGCGATGTGCGCTCTGCCCACTGACGGGCACCGGAGCCAATTC
CCACTCCTTTCAAGACCTAGAAGGTCCATTAGCTGCAAAGATTCCTCTCTGTTTAAAACTTTATCCATCT
TTGCAGAATTCAAAAAAGGAGACGCGTCTCTGTTTCAGAACCCCGTATTTTTACGGGGTTGTAGTTGCGG
TGTTTCGTCCTTTCCACAAGATATATAAAGCCAAGAAATCGAAATACTTTCAAGTTACGGTAAGCATATG
ATAGTCCATTTTAAAACATAATTTTAAAACTGCAAACTACCCAAGAAATTATTACTTTCTACGTCACGTA
TTTTGTACTAATATCTTTGTGTTTACAGTCAAATTAATTCCAATTATCTCTCTAACAGCCTTGTATCGTA
TATGCAAATATGAAGGAATCATGGGAAATAGGCCCTCGGTACCTTAATTAACCAAACTGGATCTCTGCTG
TCCCTGTAATAAACCCGAAAATTTTGAATTTTTGTAATTTGTTTTTGTAATTCTTTAGTTTGTATGTCTG
TTGCTATTATGTCTACTATTCTTTCCCCTGCACTGTACCCCCCAATCCCCCCTTTTCTTTTAAAATTGTG
GATGAATACTGCCATTTGTCTGCAGAATTGGCGCACGCAGTGCCGATCCGTTCACTAATCGAATGGATCT
GTCTCTGTCTCTCTCTCCACCTTCTTCTTCTATTCCTTCGGGCCTGTCGGGTCCCCTCGGGGTTGGGAGG
TGGGTCTGAAACGATAATGGTGAATATCCCTGCCTAACTCTATTCACTATAGAAAGTACAGCAAAAACTA
TTCTTAAACCTACCAAGCCTCCTACTATCATTATGAATAATTTTATATACCACAGCCAATTTGTTATGTT
AAACCAATTCCACAAACTTGCCCATTTATCTAATTCCAATAATTCTTGTTCATTCTTTTCTTGCTGGTTT
TGCGATTCTTCAATTAAGGAGTGTATTAAGCTTGTGTAATTGTTAATTTCTCTGTCCCACTCCATCCAGG
TCGTGTGATTCCAAATCTGTTCCAGAGATTTATTACTCCAACTAGCATTCCAAGGCACAGCAGTGGTGCA
AATGAGTTTTCCAGAGCAACCCCAAATCCCCAGGAGCTGTTGATCCTTTAGGTATCTTTCCACAGCCAGG
ATTCTTGCCTGGAGCTGCTTGATGCCCCAGACTGTGAGTTGCAACAGATGCTGTTGCGCCTCAATAGCCC
TCAGCAAATTGTTCTGCTGCTGCACTATACCAGACAATAATTGTCTGGCCTGTACCGTCAGCGTCATTGA
CGCTGCGCCCATAGTGCTTCCTGCTGCTCCCAAGAACCCAAGGAACAAAGCTCCTATTCCCACTGCTCTT
TTTTCTCTCTGCACCACTCTTCTCTTTGCCTTGGTGGGTGCTACTCCTAATGGTTCAATTTTTACTACTT
TATATTTATATAATTCACTTCTCCAATTGTCCCTCATATCTCCTCCTCCAGGTCTGAAGATCAGCGGCCG
CTTGCTGTGCGGTGGTCTTACTTTTGTTTTGCTCTTCCTCTATCTTGTCTAAAGCTTCCTTGGTGTCTTT
TATCTCTATCCTTTGATGCACACAATAGAGGGTTGCTACTGTATTATATAATGATCTAAGTTCTTCTGAT
CCTGTCTGAAGGGATGGTTGTAGCTGTCCCAGTATTTGTCTACAGCCTTCTGATGTTTCTAACAGGCCAG
GATTAACTGCGAATCGTTCTAGCTCCCTGCTTGCCCATACTATATGTTTTAATTTATATTTTTTCTTTCC
CCCTGGCCTTAACCGAATTTTTTCCCATCGCGATCTAATTCTCCCCCGCTTAATACTGACGCTCTCGCAC
CCATCTCTCTCCTTCTAGCCTCCGCTAGTCAAAATTTTTGGCGTACTCACCAGTCGCCGCCCCTCGCCTC
TTGCCGTGCGCGCTTCAGCAAGCCGAGTCCTGCGTCGAGAGAGCTCCTCTGGTTTCCCTTTCGCTTTCAA
GTCCCTGTTCGGGCGCCACTGCTAGAGATTTTCCACACTGACTAAAAGGGTCTGAGGGATCTCTAGTTAC
CAGAGTCACACAACAGACGGGCACACACTACTTGAAGCACTCAAGGCAAGCTTTATTGAGGCTTAAGCAG
TGGGTTCCCTAGTTAGCCAGAGAGCTCCCAGGCTCAGATCTGGTCTAACCAGAGAGACCCAGTACAGGCA
AAACGCGCTGCTTATATAGACCTCCCACCGTACACGCCTACCGCCCATTTGCGTCAATGGGGCGGAGTTG
TTACGACATTTTGGAAAGTCCCGTTGATTTTGGTGCCAAAACAAACTCCCATTGACGTCAATGGGGTGGA
GACTTGGAAATCCCCGTGAGTCAAACCGCTATCCACGCCCATTGATGTACTGCCAAAACCGCATCACCAT
GGTAATAGCGATGACTAATACGTAGATGTACTGCCAAGTAGGAAAGTCCCATAAGGTCATGTACTGGGCA
TAATGCCAGGCGGGCCATTTACCGTCATTGACGTCAATAGGGGGCGTACTTGGCATATGATACACTTGAT
GTACTGCCAAGTGGGCAGTTTACCGTAAATACTCCACCCATTGACGTCAATGGAAAGTCCCTATTGGCGT
TACTATGGGAACATACGTCATTATTGACGTCAATGGGCGGGGGTCGTTGGGCGGTCAGCCAGGCGGGCCA
TTTACCGTAAGTTATGTAACGCGGAACTCCATATATGGGCTATGAACTAATGACCCCGTAATTGATTACT
ATTAATAACTAGTCAATAATCAATGTCAACGCGTATATCTGGCCCGTACATCGCGAAGCAGCGCAAAACG
CCTAACCCTAAGCAGATTCTTCATGCAATTGTCGGTCAAGCCTTGCCTTGTTGTAGCTTAAATTTTGCTC
GCGCACTACTCAGCGACCTCCAACACACAAGCAGGGAGCAGATACTGGCTTAACTATGCGGCATCAGAGC
AGATTGTACTGAGAGTGCACCATAGGGGATCGGGAGATCTCCCGATCCGTCGACGTCAGGTGGCACTTTT
CGGGGAAATGTGCGCGGAACCCCTATTTGTTTATTTTTCTAAATACATTCAAATATGTATCCGCTCATGA
GACAATAACCCTGATAAATGCTTCAATAATATTGAAAAAGGAAGAGTATGAGTATTCAACATTTCCGTGT
CGCCCTTATTCCCTTTTTTGCGGCATTTTGCCTTCCTGTTTTTGCTCACCCAGAAACGCTGGTGAAAGTA
AAAGATGCTGAAGATCAGTTGGGTGCACGAGTGGGTTACATCGAACTGGATCTCAACAGCGGTAAGATCC
TTGAGAGTTTTCGCCCCGAAGAACGTTTTCCAATGATGAGCACTTTTAAAGTTCTGCTATGTGGCGCGGT
ATTATCCCGTATTGACGCCGGGCAAGAGCAACTCGGTCGCCGCATACACTATTCTCAGAATGACTTGGTT
GAGTACTCACCAGTCACAGAAAAGCATCTTACGGATGGCATGACAGTAAGAGAATTATGCAGTGCTGCCA
TAACCATGAGTGATAACACTGCGGCCAACTTACTTCTGACAACGATCGGAGGACCGAAGGAGCTAACCGC
TTTTTTGCACAACATGGGGGATCATGTAACTCGCCTTGATCGTTGGGAACCGGAGCTGAATGAAGCCATA
CCAAACGACGAGCGTGACACCACGATGCCTGTAGCAATGGCAACAACGTTGCGCAAACTATTAACTGGCG
AACTACTTACTCTAGCTTCCCGGCAACAATTAATAGACTGGATGGAGGCGGATAAAGTTGCAGGACCACT
TCTGCGCTCGGCCCTTCCGGCTGGCTGGTTTATTGCTGATAAATCTGGAGCCGGTGAGCGTGGGTCTCGC
GGTATCATTGCAGCACTGGGGCCAGATGGTAAGCCCTCCCGTATCGTAGTTATCTACACGACGGGGAGTC
AGGCAACTATGGATGAACGAAATAGACAGATCGCTGAGATAGGTGCCTCACTGATTAAGCATTGGTAACT
GTCAGACCAAGTTTACTCATATATACTTTAGATTGATTTAAAACTTCATTTTTAATTTAAAAGGATCTAG
GTGAAGATCCTTTTTGATAATCTCATGACCAAAATCCCTTAACGTGAGTTTTCGTTCCACTGAGCGTCAG
ACCCCGTAGAAAAGATCAAAGGATCTTC
Features (pLannotate 1.2.2; 32 found; start..end, strand, type, name):
      1..589     +  rep_origin     ori: high-copy-number ColE1/pMB1/pBR322/pUC origin of replication
    772..864     +  CDS            lacI (fragment): lac repressor; lacI; The lac repressor binds to the lac operator to inhibit transcription in E. coli. This inhibition can be relieved by adding lactose or isopropyl-β-D-thiogalactopyranoside (IPTG).
    877..898     +  protein_bind   CAP binding site: CAP binding activates transcription in the presence of cAMP. E. coli catabolite activator protein
    913..943     +  promoter       lac promoter: promoter for the E. coli lac operon
    951..967     +  protein_bind   lac operator: The lac repressor binds to the lac operator to inhibit transcription in E. coli. This inhibition can be relieved by adding lactose or isopropyl-β-D-thiogalactopyranoside (IPTG). lac repressor encoded by lacI
   1040..1161    -  polyA_signal   SV40 poly(A) signal: SV40 polyadenylation signal
   1156..1281    -  CDS            ble (fragment): BLE_KLEPN - Experimental evidence at protein level: Swiss-Prot protein existence level 1. Binding protein with a strong affinity to the bleomycin family of antibiotics. Binds to CL990; an antimitotic-antibiotic compound. From Klebsiella pneumoniae.
   1291..1665    -  CDS            BleoR: antibiotic-binding protein; Sh ble from Streptoalloteichus hindustanus; confers resistance to bleomycin, phleomycin, and Zeocin™
   1684..1731    -  promoter       EM7 promoter: synthetic bacterial promoter&nbsp
   1779..2108    -  promoter       SV40 promoter: SV40 enhancer and early promoter
   2122..2550    -  rep_origin     f1 ori (sequence partly withheld): f1 bacteriophage origin of replication; arrow indicates direction of (+) strand synthesis
   2571..2592    -  promoter       SV40 promoter (fragment): SV40 enhancer and early promoter
   2596..2820    -  polyA_signal   bGH poly(A) signal: bovine growth hormone polyadenylation signal
   2852..3085    -  LTR            3' LTR (ΔU3): self-inactivating 3' long terminal repeat (LTR) from HIV-1
   3087..3106    -  misc_feature   cPPT/CTS (fragment): central polypurine tract and central termination sequence of HIV-1
   3157..3745    -  misc_feature   WPRE: woodchuck hepatitis virus posttranscriptional regulatory element
   3761..4358    -  CDS            PuroR (fragment): puromycin N-acetyltransferase; pac from Streptomyces; confers resistance to puromycin
   4424..5134    -  CDS            mTagBFP2: enhanced monomeric blue fluorescent protein (Subach et al., 2011) mammalian codon-optimized
   5147..6325    -  promoter       EF-1α promoter: strong constitutive promoter for human elongation factor EF-1α
   6332..6398    -  CDS            small t antigen (fragment): SV40 (simian virus 40) small t antigen
   6477..6717    -  promoter       U6 promoter: RNA polymerase III promoter for human U6 snRNA
   6768..6885    -  misc_feature   cPPT/CTS: central polypurine tract and central termination sequence of HIV-1
   6935..7035    -  CDS            Rev (fragment): human immunodeficiency virus 1 (HIV-1) Rev protein; rev; enhances nuclear export of unspliced and incompletely spliced viral mRNAs
   7412..7645    -  misc_feature   RRE: The Rev response element (RRE) of HIV-1 allows for Rev-dependent mRNA export from the nucleus to the cytoplasm.
   7791..8154    -  CDS            HIV-1 gag (fragment): gag protein from human immunodeficiency virus 1; gag
   8138..8263    -  misc_feature   HIV-1 Ψ: packaging signal of human immunodeficiency virus type 1
   8310..8490    -  LTR            5' LTR (truncated): truncated 5' long terminal repeat (LTR) from HIV-1
   8508..8707    -  promoter       CMV promoter: human cytomegalovirus (CMV) immediate early promoter
   8708..9087    -  enhancer       CMV enhancer: human cytomegalovirus immediate early enhancer
   9242..9294    +  misc_feature   bom (fragment): basis of mobility region from pBR322
   9353..9457    +  promoter       AmpR promoter: bla
   9458..10318   +  CDS            AmpR: β-lactamase; bla; confers resistance to ampicillin, carbenicillin, and related antibiotics
