[The description below was written by a language model from this plasmid's Addgene catalogue record and pLannotate feature annotations shown in this document.]
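Description:
pLV-EF1a-mTagBFP2-2A-Puro_hU6-DJ-DR36-BsmBI is an empty lentiviral backbone for cloning and delivering guide RNAs for the RNA-targeting nuclease DjCas13d. It derives from lentiCRISPRv2, from which the Cas9 system was removed and a Cas13d guide expression cassette inserted. In bacteria the roughly 10.5 kb plasmid replicates from a high-copy ColE1/pUC origin and is selected with ampicillin through the bla gene. The backbone also carries an f1 origin and an SV40/EM7-driven bleomycin/Zeocin resistance cassette lying outside the viral transfer region.

The lentiviral unit is a third-generation, self-inactivating design. A CMV enhancer/promoter fused to a truncated HIV-1 5' LTR drives genomic RNA production in packaging cells. It is followed by the Ψ packaging signal with a partial gag sequence, the RRE for Rev-dependent nuclear export, the cPPT/CTS, and a ΔU3 3' LTR with a downstream bGH polyadenylation signal.

Between these elements sit two expression units. A human U6 RNA polymerase III promoter drives the guide cassette; going by the plasmid name, this consists of a 36-nt DjCas13d direct repeat followed by a BsmBI site for inserting spacer sequences, although these small elements are not annotated in the feature table. An EF-1α promoter then expresses mTagBFP2 linked through a 2A peptide to puromycin N-acetyltransferase, stabilised by a WPRE, so transduced cells can be tracked by blue fluorescence and enriched with puromycin.

The nuclease is not encoded here and must be supplied separately; the depositor points to companion PiggyBac DjCas13d plasmids. The vector is intended for Cas13d-mediated transcript knockdown in mammalian cells.
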