Addgene plasmid #226009: pLV-EF1a-mTagBFP2-2A-Puro_hU6-DJ-DR36-BsmBI
Purpose: (Empty Backbone) DjCas13d guide RNA cloning backbone (lenti)
Depositing lab: Silvana Konermann. Depositing organization: Arc Institute. Publication: Deep learning and CRISPR-Cas13d ortholog discovery for optimized RNA targeting. Wei J, Lotfy P, Faizi K, Baungaard S, Gibson E, Wang E, Slabodkin H, Kinnaman E, Chandrasekaran S, Kitano H, Durrant MG, Duffy CV, Pawluk A, Hsu PD, Konermann S. Cell Syst. 2023 Dec 20;14(12):1087-1102.e13. doi: 10.1016/j.cels.2023.11.006. Epub 2023 Dec 12. PubMed 38091991.
Backbone
  Vector backbone: lentiCRISPRv2 (Addgene Plasmid 52961)
  Modifications to backbone: CRISPR/Cas9 system removed; inserted gRNA expression cassette
  Vector type: Lentiviral
  Selectable markers: Puromycin
Growth in bacteria
  Bacterial resistance: Ampicillin, 100 μg/mL
  Growth temperature: 37°C
  Growth strain: NEB Stable
  Copy number: High Copy
Terms and licenses: Academic/Nonprofit Terms; Industry Terms: Not Available to Industry
Depositor comments: This does not include the DjCas13d nuclease (see separate supplementary DjCas13d Piggybac plasmids: PB_Tet-DjCas13d-msfGFP-Puro, Addgene #226007: or PB_EF1a-DjCas13d-msfGFP-Blast, Addgene #226008).
How to cite: pLV-EF1a-mTagBFP2-2A-Puro_hU6-DJ-DR36-BsmBI was a gift from Silvana Konermann (Addgene plasmid # 226009 ; http://n2t.net/addgene:226009 ; RRID:Addgene_226009)
